Addgene plasmid #131785: pAAV-CreLite
Purpose: AAV donor/transfer vector expressing CreLite system components, PhyBΔCreC and PIF6CreN, driven by CBh promoter
Depositing lab: George Eisenhoffer. Depositing organization: University of Texas MD Anderson Cancer Center. Publication: CreLite: An optogenetically controlled Cre/loxP system using red light. Yen ST, Trimmer KA, Aboul-Fettouh N, Mullen RD, Culver JC, Dickinson ME, Behringer RR, Eisenhoffer GT. Dev Dyn. 2020 Nov;249(11):1394-1403. doi: 10.1002/dvdy.232. Epub 2020 Aug 31. PubMed 32745301.
Backbone
  Vector backbone: pAAV
  Backbone manufacturer: From William Lagor Lab
  Backbone size w/o insert (bp): 3271
  Total vector size (bp): 6862
  Modifications to backbone: Removed WPRE sequence and added a synthetic polyA sequence
  Vector type: Mammalian Expression, AAV, Cre/Lox, Synthetic Biology
Growth in bacteria
  Bacterial resistance: Ampicillin, 100 μg/mL
  Growth temperature: 37°C
  Growth strain: NEB Stable
  Copy number: High Copy
Gene/Insert
  Gene/Insert name: PhyBCreC-P2A-PIF6CreN (alt name: CreALite)
  Species: A. thaliana (mustard weed), Synthetic; Bacteriophage P1
  Insert size (bp): 3591
  GenBank ID: 816394 825382
  Promoter: CBh
  Cloning method: Restriction Enzyme; 5′ cloning site HindIII (not destroyed); 3′ cloning site MluI (not destroyed)
  Sequencing primers: 5′ CBh_F: ttctgcttcactctccccatc; 3′ SynPA Rev: cacacaaaaaaccaacacacagatctaatg
Resource information
  A portion of this plasmid was derived from a plasmid made by: This synthetic gene was originally designed and cloned by Shuo-Ting Yen and then the sequence was modified by William Lagor for cloning purpose. Finally, the insert was synthesized by GeneWiz. The final cloning step is done by Shuo-Ting Yen.
Terms and licenses: Academic/Nonprofit Terms; Industry Terms: Not Available to Industry
Depositor comments: Read the preprint at bioRxiv: doi.org/10.1101/823971.
How to cite: pAAV-CreLite was a gift from George Eisenhoffer (Addgene plasmid # 131785 ; http://n2t.net/addgene:131785 ; RRID:Addgene_131785)
