[The description below was written by a language model from this plasmid's Addgene catalogue record and the feature table of its GenBank file.]
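Description:
pAAV-CreLite is an AAV transfer (donor) plasmid of about 6.9 kb, built on a pAAV backbone and intended for mammalian expression and for packaging into recombinant AAV. Two AAV2 inverted terminal repeats flank the expression cassette and define the segment that is replicated and packaged when helper functions are supplied in trans. Outside the ITRs, the plasmid carries a high-copy ColE1/pUC-type origin, an f1 phage origin and the bla gene with its own promoter, giving ampicillin selection in E. coli. The record lists a recombination-deficient growth strain, which is typical for ITR-containing plasmids. According to the depositor, the backbone's WPRE was removed and a short synthetic polyadenylation signal was added, changes that save space within the AAV packaging limit.

The payload is a roughly 3.6 kb synthetic open reading frame, PhyBCreC-P2A-PIF6CreN, cloned between HindIII and MluI sites and driven by the CBh promoter. The promoter is named in the catalogue fields but is not annotated in the feature table, nor are the PhyB, PIF6 and Cre segments themselves. The cassette encodes a truncated Arabidopsis phytochrome B fused to the C-terminal fragment of bacteriophage P1 Cre, and the phytochrome-interacting factor PIF6 fused to the N-terminal Cre fragment. A porcine teschovirus P2A peptide separates the two, so a single transcript yields two polypeptides, and an SV40 nuclear localization signal is annotated near the start of each half.

The CreLite system is described as an optogenetic Cre/loxP tool controlled by red light. The design implies that light-induced PhyB–PIF6 binding brings the split Cre halves together to restore recombinase activity at loxP sites.
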