LOCUS       Exported 6861 bp ds-DNA circular SYN 12-MAY-2021
DEFINITION  AAV donor/transfer vector expressing CreLite system components,
            PhyB-Delta-CreC and PIF6CreN, driven by CBh promoter.
ACCESSION   .
VERSION     .
KEYWORDS    pAAV-CreLite
SOURCE      synthetic DNA construct
  ORGANISM  synthetic DNA construct
REFERENCE   1 (bases 1 to 6861)
  AUTHORS   Yen ST, Trimmer KA, Aboul N, Mullen RD, Culver JC, Dickinson ME,
            Behringer RR, Eisenhoffer GT
  TITLE     CreLite: An Optogenetically Controlled Cre/loxP System Using Red
            Light
  JOURNAL   bioRxiv
REFERENCE   2 (bases 1 to 6861)
  AUTHORS   .
  TITLE     Direct Submission
  JOURNAL   Exported May 12, 2021 from SnapGene Server 1.1.58
            http://www.snapgene.com
FEATURES             Location/Qualifiers
     source          1..6861
                     /organism="synthetic DNA construct"
                     /mol_type="other DNA"
     repeat_region   1..130
                     /label=AAV2 ITR
     CDS             593..613
                     /codon_start=1
                     /product="nuclear localization signal of SV40 (simian virus
                     40) large T antigen"
                     /label=SV40 NLS
                     /translation="PKKKRKV"
     CDS             3443..3499
                     /codon_start=1
                     /product="2A peptide from porcine teschovirus-1
                     polyprotein"
                     /label=P2A
                     /note="Eukaryotic ribosomes fail to insert a peptide bond
                     between the Gly and Pro residues, yielding separate
                     polypeptides."
                     /translation="ATNFSLLKQAGDVEENPGP"
     CDS             3503..3523
                     /codon_start=1
                     /product="nuclear localization signal of SV40 (simian virus
                     40) large T antigen"
                     /label=SV40 NLS
                     /translation="PKKKRKV"
     polyA_signal    4117..4165
                     /note="synthetic polyadenylation signal"
     repeat_region   4219..4348
                     /label=AAV2 ITR
     rep_origin      4420..4875
                     /direction=RIGHT
                     /label=f1 ori
                     /note="f1 bacteriophage origin of replication; arrow
                     indicates direction of (+) strand synthesis"
     primer_bind     complement(4507..4526)
                     /label=F1ori-R
                     /note="F1 origin, reverse primer"
     primer_bind     4717..4738
                     /label=F1ori-F
                     /note="F1 origin, forward primer"
     promoter        4901..5005
                     /gene="bla"
                     /label=AmpR promoter
     CDS             5006..5866
                     /codon_start=1
                     /gene="bla"
                     /product="beta-lactamase"
                     /label=AmpR
                     /note="confers resistance to ampicillin, carbenicillin, and
                     related antibiotics"
                     /translation="MSIQHFRVALIPFFAAFCLPVFAHPETLVKVKDAEDQLGARVGYI
                     ELDLNSGKILESFRPEERFPMMSTFKVLLCGAVLSRIDAGQEQLGRRIHYSQNDLVEYS
                     PVTEKHLTDGMTVRELCSAAITMSDNTAANLLLTTIGGPKELTAFLHNMGDHVTRLDRW
                     EPELNEAIPNDERDTTMPVAMATTLRKLLTGELLTLASRQQLIDWMEADKVAGPLLRSA
                     LPAGWFIADKSGAGERGSRGIIAALGPDGKPSRIVVIYTTGSQATMDERNRQIAEIGAS
                     LIKHW"
     primer_bind     complement(5224..5243)
                     /label=Amp-R
                     /note="Ampicillin resistance gene, reverse primer"
     rep_origin      6037..6625
                     /direction=RIGHT
                     /label=ori
                     /note="high-copy-number ColE1/pMB1/pBR322/pUC origin of
                     replication"
     primer_bind     6526..6545
                     /label=pBR322ori-F
                     /note="pBR322 origin, forward primer"
     primer_bind     6779..6796
                     /label=L4440
                     /note="L4440 vector, forward primer"
ORIGIN
        1 ctgcgcgctc gctcgctcac tgaggccgcc cgggcaaagc ccgggcgtcg ggcgaccttt
       61 ggtcgcccgg cctcagtgag cgagcgagcg cgcagagagg gagtggccaa ctccatcact
      121 aggggttcct tgtagttaat gattaacccg ccatgctact tatctacgta gccatgctct
      181 ggaaagcttc gcccttaagc tagtatgcca agtacgcccc ctattgacgt caatgacggt
      241 aaatggcccg cctggcatta tgcccagtac atgaccttat gggactttcc tacttggcag
      301 tacatctact cgaggccacg ttctgcttca ctctccccat ctcccccccc tccccacccc
      361 caattttgta tttatttatt ttttaattat tttgtgcagc gatgggggcg aggggcgggg
      421 cggggcgagg cggagaggtg cggcggcagc caatcagagc ggcgcgctcc gaaagtttcc
      481 ttttatggcg aggcggcggc ggcggcggcc ctataaaaag cgaagcgcgc ggcgggcggg
      541 agcgggatca gaatgatctg atatcatcga tgaattcgag ctcgccacca tgcccaagaa
      601 gaagaggaag gtggtttccg gagtcggggg tagtggcggt ggccgtggcg gtggccgtgg
      661 cggagaagaa gaaccgtcgt caagtcacac tcctaataac cgaagaggag gagaacaagc
      721 tcaatcgtcg ggaacgaaat ctctcagacc aagaagcaac actgaatcaa tgagcaaagc
      781 aattcaacag tacaccgtcg acgcaagact ccacgccgtt ttcgaacaat ccggcgaatc
      841 agggaaatca ttcgactact cacaatcact caaaacgacg acgtacggtt cctctgtacc
      901 tgagcaacag atcacagctt atctctctcg aatccagcga ggtggttaca ttcagccttt
      961 cggatgtatg atcgccgtcg atgaatccag tttccggatc atcggttaca gtgaaaacgc
     1021 cagagaaatg ttagggatta tgcctcaatc tgttcctact cttgagaaac ctgagattct
     1081 agctatggga actgatgtga gatctttgtt cacttcttcc agctcgattc tactcgagcg
     1141 tgctttcgtt gctcgagaga ttaccttgtt aaatccggtt tggatccatt ccaagaatac
     1201 tggtaaaccg ttttacgcca ttcttcatag gattgatgtt ggtgttgtta ttgatttaga
     1261 gccagctaga actgaagatc ctgcgctttc tattgctggt gctgttcaat cgcagaaact
     1321 cgcggttcgt gcgatttctc agttacaggc tcttcctggt ggagatatta agctgttgtg
     1381 tgacactgtc gtggaaagtg tgagggactt gactggttat gatcgtgtta tggtttataa
     1441 gtttcatgaa gatgagcatg gagaagttgt agctgagagt aaacgagatg atttagagcc
     1501 ttatattgga ctgcattatc ctgctactga tattcctcaa gcgtcaaggt tcttgtttaa
     1561 gcagaaccgt gtccgaatga tagtagattg caatgccaca cctgttcttg tggtccagga
     1621 cgataggcta actcagtcta tgtgcttggt tggttctact cttagggctc ctcatggttg
     1681 tcactctcag tatatggcta acatgggatc tattgcgtct ttagcaatgg cggttataat
     1741 caatggaaat gaagatgatg ggagcaatgt agctagtgga agaagctcga tgaggctttg
     1801 gggtttggtt gtttgccatc acacttcttc tcgctgcata ccgtttccgc taaggtatgc
     1861 ttgtgagttt ttgatgcagg ctttcggttt acagttaaac atggaattgc agttagcttt
     1921 gcaaatgtca gagaaacgtg ttttgagaac gcagacactg ttatgtgata tgcttctgcg
     1981 tgactcgcct gctggaattg ttacacagag tcccagtatc atggacttag tgaaatgtga
     2041 cggtgcagca tttctttacc acgggaagta ttacccgttg ggtgttgctc ctagtgaagt
     2101 tcagataaaa gatgttgtgg agtggttgct tgcgaatcat gcggattcaa ccggattaag
     2161 cactgatagt ttaggcgatg cggggtatcc cggtgcagct gcgttagggg atgctgtgtg
     2221 cggtatggca gttgcatata tcacaaaaag agactttctt ttttggtttc gatctcacac
     2281 tgcgaaagaa atcaaatggg gaggcgctaa gcatcatccg gaggataaag atgatgggca
     2341 acgaatgcat cctcgttcgt cctttcaggc ttttcttgaa gttgttaaga gccggagtca
     2401 gccatgggaa actgcggaaa tggatgcgat tcactcgctc cagcttattc tgagagactc
     2461 ttttaaagaa tctggtggtt ctgccggtgg ctccggttct ggctccagcg gtggcagctc
     2521 tggtgcgtcc ggcacgggta ctgcgggtgg cactggcagc ggttccggta ctggctctgg
     2581 caaccggaaa tggtttcccg cagaacctga agatgttcgc gattatcttc tatatcttca
     2641 ggcgcgcggt ctggcagtaa aaactatcca gcaacatttg ggccagctaa acatgcttca
     2701 tcgtcggtcc gggctgccac gaccaagtga cagcaatgct gtttcactgg ttatgcggcg
     2761 gatccgaaaa gaaaacgttg atgccggtga acgtgcaaaa caggctctag cgttcgaacg
     2821 cactgatttc gaccaggttc gttcactcat ggaaaatagc gatcgctgcc aggatatacg
     2881 taatctggca tttctgggga ttgcttataa caccctgtta cgtatagccg aaattgccag
     2941 gatcagggtt aaagatatct cacgtactga cggtgggaga atgttaatcc atattggcag
     3001 aacgaaaacg ctggttagca ccgcaggtgt agagaaggca cttagcctgg gggtaactaa
     3061 actggtcgag cgatggattt ccgtctctgg tgtagctgat gatccgaata actacctgtt
     3121 ttgccgggtc agaaaaaatg gtgttgccgc gccatctgcc accagccagc tatcaactcg
     3181 cgccctggaa gggatttttg aagcaactca tcgattgatt tacggcgcta aggatgactc
     3241 tggtcagaga tacctggcct ggtctggaca cagtgcccgt gtcggagccg cgcgagatat
     3301 ggcccgcgct ggagtttcaa taccggagat catgcaagct ggtggctgga ccaatgtaaa
     3361 tattgtcatg aactatatcc gtaacctgga tagtgaaaca ggggcaatgg tgcgcctgct
     3421 ggaagatggc gatggaagcg gagctactaa cttcagcctg ctgaagcagg ctggagacgt
     3481 ggaggagaac cctggaccta tgcccaagaa gaagaggaag gtgatgttct taccaaccga
     3541 ttattgttgc aggttaagcg atcaagagta tatggagctt gtgtttgaga atggccagat
     3601 tcttgcaaag ggccaaagat ccaacgtttc tctgcataat caacgtacca aatcgatcat
     3661 ggatttgtat gaggcagagt ataacgagga tttcatgaag agtatcatcc atggtggtgg
     3721 tggtgccatc acaaatctcg gggacacgca ggttgttcca caaagtcatg ttgctgctgc
     3781 ccatgaaaca aacatgttgg aaagcaataa acatgttgac ggtggttctg ccggtggctc
     3841 cggttctggc tccagcggtg gcagctctgg tgcgtccggc acgggtactg cgggtggcac
     3901 tggcagcggt tccggtactg gctctggcct gactgtgcac caaaacctgc ctgccctccc
     3961 tgtggatgcc acctctgatg aagtcaggaa gaacctgatg gacatgttca gggacaggca
     4021 ggccttctct gaacacacct ggaagatgct cctgtctgtg tgcagatcct gggctgcctg
     4081 gtgcaagctg aactgagaat tctctagact agagcgaata aaagatcttt attttcatta
     4141 gatctgtgtg ttggtttttt gtgtgatgca gcacgcgtta cgtagataag tagcatggcg
     4201 ggttaatcat taactacaag gaacccctag tgatggagtt ggccactccc tctctgcgcg
     4261 ctcgctcgct cactgaggcc gggcgaccaa aggtcgcccg acgcccgggc tttgcccggg
     4321 cggcctcagt gagcgagcga gcgcgcagct ggcgtaatag cgaagaggcc cgcaccgatc
     4381 gcccttccca acagttgcgc agcctgaatg gcgaatgggn nnnnnnnnnn nnnnnnnnnn
     4441 nnnnnnnnnn nnnnnnnnnn nnnnnnnnnn nnnnnnnnnn nnnnnnnnnn nnnnnnnnnn
     4501 nnnnnnnnnn nnnnnnnnnn nnnnnnnnnn nnnnnnnnnn nnncnnnnnn nnnnnnnnnn
     4561 nnnnnnnnnn nnnnnnnnnn nnnnnnnnnn nnnnnnnnnn nnnnnnnnnn nnnnnnnnnn
     4621 nnnnnnnnnn nnnnnannnn nnnnnnnnnn nnnnnnnnnn nnnnnnnnnn nnnnnnnnnn
     4681 nnnnnccttt gacgttggag tccacgttct ttaatagtgg actcttgttc caaactggaa
     4741 caacactcaa ccctatctcg gtctattctt ttgatttata agggattttg ccgatttcgg
     4801 cctattggtt aaaaaatgag ctgatttaac aaaaatttaa cgcgaatttt aacaaaatat
     4861 taacgcttac aatttaggtg gcacttttcg gggaaatgtg cgcggaaccc ctatttgttt
     4921 atttttctaa atacattcaa atatgtatcc gctcatgaga caataaccct gataaatgct
     4981 tcaataatat tgaaaaagga agagtatgag tattcaacat ttccgtgtcg cccttattcc
     5041 cttttttgcg gcattttgcc ttcctgtttt tgctcaccca gaaacgctgg tgaaagtaaa
     5101 agatgctgaa gatcagttgg gtgcacgagt gggttacatc gaactggatc tcaacagcgg
     5161 taagatcctt gagagttttc gccccgaaga acgttttcca atgatgagca cttttaaagt
     5221 tctgctatgt ggcgcggtat tatcccgtat tgacgccggg caagagcaac tcggtcgccg
     5281 catacactat tctcagaatg acttggttga gtactcacca gtcacagaaa agcatcttac
     5341 ggatggcatg acagtaagag aattatgcag tgctgccata accatgagtg ataacactgc
     5401 ggccaactta cttctgacaa cgatcggagg accgaaggag ctaaccgctt ttttgcacaa
     5461 catgggggat catgtaactc gccttgatcg ttgggaaccg gagctgaatg aagccatacc
     5521 aaacgacgag cgtgacacca cgatgcctgt agcaatggca acaacgttgc gcaaactatt
     5581 aactggcgaa ctacttactc tagcttcccg gcaacaatta atagactgga tggaggcgga
     5641 taaagttgca ggaccacttc tgcgctcggc ccttccggct ggctggttta ttgctgataa
     5701 atctggagcc ggtgagcgtg ggtctcgcgg tatcattgca gcactggggc cagatggtaa
     5761 gccctcccgt atcgtagtta tctacacgac ggggagtcag gcaactatgg atgaacgaaa
     5821 tagacagatc gctgagatag gtgcctcact gattaagcat tggtaactgt cagaccaagt
     5881 ttactcatat atactttaga ttgatttaaa acttcatttt taatttaaaa ggatctaggt
     5941 gaagatcctt tttgataatc tcatgaccaa aatcccttaa cgtgagtttt cgttccactg
     6001 agcgtcagac cccgtagaaa agatcaaagg atcttcttga gatccttttt ttctgcgcgt
     6061 aatctgctgc ttgcaaacaa aaaaaccacc gctaccagcg gtggtttgtt tgccggatca
     6121 agagctacca actctttttc cgaaggtaac tggcttcagc agagcgcaga taccaaatac
     6181 tgttcttcta gtgtagccgt agttaggcca ccacttcaag aactctgtag caccgcctac
     6241 atacctcgct ctgctaatcc tgttaccagt ggctgctgcc agtggcgata agtcgtgtct
     6301 taccgggttg gactcaagac gatagttacc ggataaggcg cagcggtcgg gctgaacggg
     6361 gggttcgtgc acacagccca gcttggagcg aacgacctac accgaactga gatacctaca
     6421 gcgtgagcta tgagaaagcg ccacgcttcc cgaagggaga aaggcggaca ggtatccggt
     6481 aagcggcagg gtcggaacag gagagcgcac gagggagctt ccagggggaa acgcctggta
     6541 tctttatagt cctgtcgggt ttcgccacct ctgacttgag cgtcgatttt tgtgatgctc
     6601 gtcagggggg cggagcctat ggaaaaacgc cagcaacgcg gcctttttac ggttcctggc
     6661 cttttgctgg ccttttgctc acatgttctt tcctgcgtta tcccctgatt ctgtggataa
     6721 ccgtattacc gcctttgagt gagctgatac cgctcgccgc agccgaacga ccgagcgcag
     6781 cgagtcagtg agcgaggaag cggaagagcg cccaatacgc aaaccgcctc tccccgcgcg
     6841 ttggccgatt cattaatgca g
//
